Addgene plasmid #114234: pMXLK_aFq
Purpose: POC12374, MetClo assembly vector with p15A replication origin and kanamycin resistance for BsaI-based MetClo, adaptor sequence type a-q
Depositing lab: Christopher A. O'Callaghan. Depositing organization: University of Oxford. Publication: MetClo: methylase-assisted hierarchical DNA assembly using a single type IIS restriction enzyme. Lin D, O'Callaghan CA. Nucleic Acids Res. 2018 Jul 9. pii: 5050631. doi: 10.1093/nar/gky596. PubMed 29986052.
Backbone
  Vector backbone: pMXLK
  Vector type: Synthetic Biology
Growth in bacteria
  Bacterial resistance: Kanamycin, 50 μg/mL
  Growth temperature: 37°C
  Growth strain: DH5alpha
  Copy number: Low Copy
Gene/Insert
  Gene/Insert name: LacZalpha
  Species: Synthetic
  Cloning method: Restriction Enzyme; 5′ cloning site unknown (unknown if destroyed)
Terms and licenses: Academic/Nonprofit Terms; Industry Terms: Not Available to Industry
How to cite: pMXLK_aFq was a gift from Christopher A. O'Callaghan (Addgene plasmid # 114234 ; http://n2t.net/addgene:114234 ; RRID:Addgene_114234)
