[The description below was written by a language model from this plasmid's Addgene catalogue record and pLannotate feature annotations shown in this document.]
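Description:
pMXLK_aFq is a small (about 2.5 kb) bacterial assembly vector from the MetClo synthetic biology toolkit, built on the pMXLK backbone. It replicates in E. coli from a p15A origin, which the record lists as low copy and which is compatible with ColE1-type plasmids. It is selected with kanamycin through an aminoglycoside phosphotransferase gene (KanR) driven by the bla (AmpR) promoter. The annotation also picks up short fragments resembling the RSF origin and the pBR322 basis-of-mobility region. These partial matches are probably backbone remnants rather than functional elements.

The payload is a LacZα cassette consisting of a CAP binding site, the lac promoter and operator, a pUC18/19-type multiple cloning site and a lacZα coding fragment, preceded by a small leftover piece of lacI. In assembly vectors of this kind, the LacZα cassette normally serves as a replaceable placeholder. Successful insertion of assembled DNA displaces it, so recombinant clones can be told apart from uncut vector by blue/white screening in an α-complementing host.

The vector is designed for the BsaI-based version of MetClo, a hierarchical assembly method that uses a single type IIS restriction enzyme together with methylase-mediated blocking of selected recognition sites, so the same enzyme can be reused across successive assembly rounds. The "a-q" designation is the pair of adaptor sequences flanking the cloning position, which determines the fragments or later assemblies this vector is compatible with. The BsaI sites, methylation-sensitive sites and adaptor sequences are not annotated in the feature table, so their exact positions are not given in the record.
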