Features (pLannotate 1.2.2; 12 found; start..end, strand, type, name):
     55..98      +  CDS            lacI (fragment): lac repressor; lacI; The lac repressor binds to the lac operator to inhibit transcription in E. coli. This inhibition can be relieved by adding lactose or isopropyl-β-D-thiogalactopyranoside (IPTG).
    111..132     +  protein_bind   CAP binding site: CAP binding activates transcription in the presence of cAMP. E. coli catabolite activator protein
    147..177     +  promoter       lac promoter: promoter for the E. coli lac operon
    185..201     +  protein_bind   lac operator: The lac repressor binds to the lac operator to inhibit transcription in E. coli. This inhibition can be relieved by adding lactose or isopropyl-β-D-thiogalactopyranoside (IPTG). lac repressor encoded by lacI
    238..294     -  misc_feature   MCS: pUC18/19 multiple cloning site
    291..448     +  CDS            lacZα (fragment): LacZα fragment of β-galactosidase; lacZ fragment
    454..553     -  misc_feature   bom (fragment): basis of mobility region from pBR322
    703..807     +  promoter       AmpR promoter: bla
    808..1602    +  CDS            KanR: aminoglycoside phosphotransferase; aphA-3; confers resistance to kanamycin
   1628..2173    +  rep_origin     p15A ori: Plasmids containing the medium-copy-number p15A origin of replication can be propagated in E. coli cells that contain a second plasmid with the ColE1 origin.
   2261..2316    +  rep_origin     RSF ori (fragment): Plasmids containing the RSF 1030 origin of replication can be propagated in E. coli cells that contain additional plasmids with compatible origins.
   2415..2436    -  misc_feature   bom (fragment): basis of mobility region from pBR322
>Addgene plasmid #114234 | pMXLK_aFq | addgene full sequence | sequence record 225039 | Addgene NGS Result
CACTCTGTGACTTGGTCTCAAGGTGGAGTGAGACCGGCCTAGCAGGTGTGAGTTTGCAGCTGGCACGACA
GGTTTCCCGACTGGAAAGCGGGCAGTGAGCGCAACGCAATTAATGTGAGTTAGCTCACTCATTAGGCACC
CCAGGCTTTACACTTTATGCTTCCGGCTCGTATGTTGTGTGGAATTGTGAGCGGATAACAATTTCACACA
GGAAACAGCTATGACCATGATTACGCCAAGCTTGCATGCCTGCAGGTCGACTCTAGAGGATCCCCGGGTA
CCGAGCTCGAATTCACTGGCCGTCGTTTTACAACGTCGTGACTGGGAAAACCCTGGCGTTACCCAACTTA
ATCGCCTTGCAGCACATCCCCCTTTCGCCAGCTGGCGTAATAGCGAAGAGGCCCGCACCGATCGCCCTTC
CCAACAGTTGCGCAGCCTGAATGGCGAATGGCGCCTGATGCGGTATTTTCTCCTTACGCATCTGTGCGGT
ATTTCACACCGCATATGGTGCACTCTCAGTACAATCTGCTCTGATGCCGCATAGTTAAGCCAGCCCCGAC
ACCCGCCAACACCCGCTGACGCGCCCTGACGGGCTTGTCTGCTCCCGGCATCCGCTTACAGACAAGCTGT
GACAAGTACCACCTGGAACGCCAAAGGTCTCACGCTTGAGACCAAGTCACGAAGTGTGCGGCCGCCTTCG
TGCGCGGAACCCCTATTTGTTTATTTTTCTAAATACATTCAAATATGTATCCGCTCATGAGACAATAACC
CTGATAAATGCTTCAATAATATTGAAAAAGGAAGAGTATGGCTAAAATGAGAATATCACCGGAATTGAAA
AAACTGATCGAAAAATACCGCTGCGTAAAAGATACGGAAGGAATGTCTCCTGCTAAGGTATATAAGCTGG
TGGGAGAAAATGAAAACCTATATTTAAAAATGACGGACAGCCGGTATAAAGGGACCACCTATGATGTGGA
ACGGGAAAAGGACATGATGCTATGGCTGGAAGGAAAGCTGCCTGTTCCAAAGGTCCTGCACTTTGAACGG
CATGATGGCTGGAGCAATCTGCTCATGAGTGAGGCCGATGGCGTCCTTTGCTCGGAAGAGTATGAAGATG
AACAAAGCCCTGAAAAGATTATCGAGCTGTATGCGGAGTGCATCAGGCTCTTTCACTCCATCGACATATC
GGATTGTCCCTATACGAATAGCTTAGACAGCCGCTTAGCCGAATTGGATTACTTACTGAATAACGATCTG
GCCGATGTGGATTGCGAAAACTGGGAAGAGGACACTCCATTTAAAGATCCGCGCGAGCTGTATGATTTTT
TAAAGACGGAAAAGCCCGAAGAGGAACTTGTCTTTTCCCACGGCGACCTGGGAGACAGCAACATCTTTGT
GAAAGATGGCAAAGTAAGTGGCTTTATTGATCTTGGGAGAAGCGGCAGGGCGGACAAGTGGTATGACATT
GCCTTCTGCGTCCGGTCGCTCAGGGAGGATATCGGGGAAGAACAGTATGTCGAGCTATTTTTTGACTTAC
TGGGGATCAAGCCTGATTGGGAGAAAATAAAATATTATATTTTACTGGATGAATTGTTTTAGGAGCCTGT
TTAATAAGATGATCTTCTTGAGATCGTTTTGGTCTGCGCGTAATCTCTTGCTCTGAAAACGAAAAAACCG
CCTTGCAGGGCGGTTTTTCGAAGGTTCTCTGAGCTACCAACTCTTTGAACCGAGGTAACTGGCTTGGAGG
AGCGCAGTCACCAAAACTTGTCCTTTCAGTTTAGCCTTAACCGGCGCATGACTTCAAGACTAACTCCTCT
AAATCAATTACCAGTGGCTGCTGCCAGTGGTGCTTTTGCATGTCTTTCCGGGTTGGACTCAAGACGATAG
TTACCGGATAAGGCGCAGCGGTCGGACTGAACGGGGGGTTCGTGCATACAGTCCAGCTTGGAGCGAACTG
CCTACCCGGAACTGAGTGTCAGGCGTGGAATGAGACAAACGCGGCCATAACAGCGGAATGACACCGGTAA
ACCGAAAGGCAGGAACAGGAGAGCGCACGAGGGAGCCGCCAGGGGGAAACGCCTGGTATCTTTATAGTCC
TGTCGGGTTTCGCCACCACTGATTTGAGCGTCAGATTTCGTGATGCTTGTCAGGGGGGCGGAGCCTATGG
AAAAACGGCTTTGCCGCGGCCCTCTCACTTCCCTGTTAAGTATCTTCCTGGCATCTTCCAGGAAATCTCC
GCCCCGTTCGTAAGCCATTTCCGCTCGCCGCAGTCGAACGACCGAGCGTAGCGAGTCAGTGAGCGAGGAA
GCGGAATATATCCTGTATCACATATTCTGCTGACGCACCGGTGCAGCCTTTTTTCTCCTGCCACATGAAG
CACTTCACTGACACCCTCATCAGTGCCAACATAGTAAGCCAGTATACACTCCGCTAGCGCGCAAGCGGCC
GCA
